Addgene plasmid #177169: pJL057
Purpose: Expresses a nuclease dead MRE11 in human cells
Depositing lab: Brittany Adamson. Depositing organization: Princeton University. Publication: Mapping the genetic landscape of DNA double-strand break repair. Hussmann JA, Ling J, Ravisankar P, Yan J, Cirincione A, Xu A, Simpson D, Yang D, Bothmer A, Cotta-Ramusino C, Weissman JS, Adamson B. Cell. 2021 Oct 28;184(22):5653-5669.e25. doi: 10.1016/j.cell.2021.10.002. Epub 2021 Oct 20. PubMed 34672952.
Backbone
  Vector backbone: pInducer20
  Vector type: Mammalian Expression, Lentiviral
Growth in bacteria
  Bacterial resistance: Ampicillin, 100 μg/mL
  Growth temperature: 37°C
  Growth strain: NEB Stable
  Copy number: Unknown
Gene/Insert
  Gene/Insert name: MRE11 H129N
  Species: H. sapiens (human)
  Insert size (bp): 2125
  Mutation: nuclease-inactivating mutation (H129N)
  Entrez Gene: MRE11 (a.k.a. ATLD, HNGS1, MRE11A, MRE11B)
  Promoter: EF1a
  Cloning method: Gibson Cloning
  Sequencing primers: 5′ cccctacccggtagaatttc
Resource information
  A portion of this plasmid was derived from a plasmid made by: MRE11 cDNA sequence was amplified from pICE-HA-MRE11-WT (Addgene, 82033) and H129N mutation was introduced via PCR.
Terms and licenses: Academic/Nonprofit Terms; Industry Terms: Not Available to Industry
How to cite: pJL057 was a gift from Brittany Adamson (Addgene plasmid # 177169 ; http://n2t.net/addgene:177169 ; RRID:Addgene_177169)
