[The description below was written by a language model from this plasmid's Addgene catalogue record and pLannotate feature annotations shown in this document.]
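Description:
pJL057 is an 11.4 kb lentiviral transfer plasmid built on the pInducer20 backbone for expressing a nuclease-dead form of human MRE11 in human cells. It is propagated in E. coli through a high-copy ColE1/pUC-type origin and selected with ampicillin via the β-lactamase gene. The viral portion has the usual HIV-1-derived layout: a truncated 5' LTR, the Ψ packaging signal with an adjoining gag fragment, the Rev response element for Rev-dependent nuclear export of the genomic RNA, the cPPT/CTS element, a WPRE to boost transcript expression, and a ΔU3 self-inactivating 3' LTR that disables LTR promoter activity after integration.

Between the LTRs sit two expression units. The first uses the constitutive EF-1α promoter to drive the MRE11 coding sequence of about 2.1 kb, which carries the H129N substitution that inactivates the protein's nuclease activity. The cDNA was amplified from an existing MRE11 expression plasmid, the mutation was introduced by PCR, and the fragment was assembled by Gibson cloning. No epitope tag on MRE11 is annotated. Downstream, after a short PGK promoter remnant, a human UbC promoter drives superfolder GFP followed by a short SV40 large T antigen fragment, which may be a nuclear localisation signal, although the record does not say so. This GFP presumably serves as a fluorescent marker of transduced cells. Although pInducer20 is known as a doxycycline-inducible backbone, no tetracycline-responsive promoter, transactivator or mammalian drug-resistance marker is annotated here, so expression appears to be constitutive.

MRE11 supplies the endonuclease and exonuclease activities of the MRN complex, so this construct is suited to separating its nuclease function from its other roles. It was deposited with a study mapping the genetics of DNA double-strand break repair.
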