Features (pLannotate 1.2.2; 27 found; start..end, strand, type, name):
    360..617     +  LTR            5' LTR (truncated): truncated 5' long terminal repeat (LTR) from HIV-1
    664..789     +  misc_feature   HIV-1 Ψ: packaging signal of human immunodeficiency virus type 1
    773..1111    +  CDS            HIV-1 gag (fragment): gag protein from human immunodeficiency virus 1; gag
   1286..1519    +  misc_feature   RRE: The Rev response element (RRE) of HIV-1 allows for Rev-dependent mRNA export from the nucleus to the cytoplasm.
   1896..1996    +  CDS            Rev (fragment): human immunodeficiency virus 1 (HIV-1) Rev protein; rev; enhances nuclear export of unspliced and incompletely spliced viral mRNAs
   2041..2158    +  misc_feature   cPPT/CTS: central polypurine tract and central termination sequence of HIV-1
   2226..3400    +  promoter       EF-1α promoter: strong constitutive promoter for human elongation factor EF-1α
   3408..5531    +  CDS            MRE11: MRE11_HUMAN - Also known as HNGS1, MRE11A. Experimental evidence at protein level: Swiss-Prot protein existence level 1. Component of the MRN complex, which plays a central role in double-strand break (DSB) repair, DNA recombination, maintenance of telomere integrity and meiosis (PubMed:9651580, PubMed:9590181, PubMed:9705271, PubMed:11741547, PubMed:29670289). The complex possesses single-strand endonuclease activity and double-strand- specific 3'-5' exonuclease activity, which are provided by MRE11 (PubMed:9651580, PubMed:9590181, PubMed:9705271, PubMed:11741547, PubMed:29670289). RAD50 may
   5618..5653    +  promoter       PGK promoter (fragment): mouse phosphoglycerate kinase 1 promoter
   5671..6882    +  promoter       UbC promoter: human ubiquitin C promoter
   6896..7609    +  CDS            Superfolder GFP: Superfolder GFP is a basic (constitutively fluorescent) green fluorescent protein published in 2005, derived from Aequorea victoria. It is reported to be a very rapidly-maturing weak dimer.
   7628..7711    +  CDS            large T antigen (fragment): large T antigen from SV40 (simian virus 40)
   7745..7765    +  misc_feature   MCS (fragment): pBluescript multiple cloning site
   7777..8365    +  misc_feature   WPRE: woodchuck hepatitis virus posttranscriptional regulatory element
   8373..8438    +  CDS            nef (fragment): NEF_HV1Z2 - Experimental evidence at protein level: Swiss-Prot protein existence level 1. Extracellular Nef protein targets CD4(+) T-lymphocytes for apoptosis by interacting with CXCR4 surface receptors. From Human immunodeficiency virus type 1 group M subtype D (isolate Z2/CDC-Z34) (HIV-1).
   8440..8673    +  LTR            3' LTR (ΔU3): self-inactivating 3' long terminal repeat (LTR) from HIV-1
   8878..8982    +  promoter       AmpR promoter: bla
   8983..9843    +  CDS            AmpR: β-lactamase; bla; confers resistance to ampicillin, carbenicillin, and related antibiotics
  10014..10602   +  rep_origin     ori: high-copy-number ColE1/pMB1/pBR322/pUC origin of replication
  10785..10839   +  CDS            lacI (fragment): lac repressor; lacI; The lac repressor binds to the lac operator to inhibit transcription in E. coli. This inhibition can be relieved by adding lactose or isopropyl-β-D-thiogalactopyranoside (IPTG).
  10845..10938   +  rep_origin     SV40 ori (fragment): SV40 origin of replication
  10963..11000   +  CDS            lacI (fragment): lac repressor; lacI; The lac repressor binds to the lac operator to inhibit transcription in E. coli. This inhibition can be relieved by adding lactose or isopropyl-β-D-thiogalactopyranoside (IPTG).
  11013..11034   +  protein_bind   CAP binding site: CAP binding activates transcription in the presence of cAMP. E. coli catabolite activator protein
  11049..11079   +  promoter       lac promoter: promoter for the E. coli lac operon
  11083..11105   +  protein_bind   lac operator (fragment): The lac repressor binds to the lac operator to inhibit transcription in E. coli. This inhibition can be relieved by adding lactose or isopropyl-β-D-thiogalactopyranoside (IPTG). lac repressor encoded by lacI
  11137..11220   +  polyA_signal   SV40 poly(A) signal (fragment): SV40 polyadenylation signal
  11387..312     +  CDS            nef (fragment) (across the origin): NEF_HV1BR - Experimental evidence at protein level: Swiss-Prot protein existence level 1. Extracellular Nef protein targets CD4(+) T-lymphocytes for apoptosis by interacting with CXCR4 surface receptors (PubMed:14990729). From Human immunodeficiency virus type 1 group M subtype B (isolate BRU/LAI) (HIV-1).
>Addgene plasmid #177169 | pJL057 | addgene full sequence | sequence record 347662 | Addgene NGS Result
TCCCAAAGAAGACAAGATATCCTTGATCTGTGGATCTACCACACACAAGGCTACTTCCCTGATTAGCAGA
ACTACACACCAGGGCCAGGGGTCAGATATCCACTGACCTTTGGATGGTGCTACAAGCTAGTACCAGTTGA
GCCAGATAAGGTAGAAGAGGCCAATAAAGGAGAGAACACCAGCTTGTTACACCCTGTGAGCCTGCATGGG
ATGGATGACCCGGAGAGAGAAGTGTTAGAGTGGAGGTTTGACAGCCGCCTAGCATTTCATCACGTGGCCC
GAGAGCTGCATCCGGAGTACTTCAAGAACTGCTGATATCGAGCTTGCTACAAGGGACTTTCCGCTGGGGA
CTTTCCAGGGAGGCGTGGCCTGGGCGGGACTGGGGAGTGGCGAGCCCTCAGATCCTGCATATAAGCAGCT
GCTTTTTGCCTGTACTGGGTCTCTCTGGTTAGACCAGATCTGAGCCTGGGAGCTCTCTGGCTAACTAGGG
AACCCACTGCTTAAGCCTCAATAAAGCTTGCCTTGAGTGCTTCAAGTAGTGTGTGCCCGTCTGTTGTGTG
ACTCTGGTAACTAGAGATCCCTCAGACCCTTTTAGTCAGTGTGGAAAATCTCTAGCAGTGGCGCCCGAAC
AGGGACTTGAAAGCGAAAGGGAAACCAGAGGAGCTCTCTCGACGCAGGACTCGGCTTGCTGAAGCGCGCA
CGGCAAGAGGCGAGGGGCGGCGACTGGTGAGTACGCCAAAAATTTTGACTAGCGGAGGCTAGAAGGAGAG
AGATGGGTGCGAGAGCGTCAGTATTAAGCGGGGGAGAATTAGATCGCGATGGGAAAAAATTCGGTTAAGG
CCAGGGGGAAAGAAAAAATATAAATTAAAACATATAGTATGGGCAAGCAGGGAGCTAGAACGATTCGCAG
TTAATCCTGGCCTGTTAGAAACATCAGAAGGCTGTAGACAAATACTGGGACAGCTACAACCATCCCTTCA
GACAGGATCAGAAGAACTTAGATCATTATATAATACAGTAGCAACCCTCTATTGTGTGCATCAAAGGATA
GAGATAAAAGACACCAAGGAAGCTTTAGACAAGATAGAGGAAGAGCAAAACAAAAGTAAGACCACCGCAC
AGCAAGCGGCCGGCCGCTGATCTTCAGACCTGGAGGAGGAGATATGAGGGACAATTGGAGAAGTGAATTA
TATAAATATAAAGTAGTAAAAATTGAACCATTAGGAGTAGCACCCACCAAGGCAAAGAGAAGAGTGGTGC
AGAGAGAAAAAAGAGCAGTGGGAATAGGAGCTTTGTTCCTTGGGTTCTTGGGAGCAGCAGGAAGCACTAT
GGGCGCAGCGTCAATGACGCTGACGGTACAGGCCAGACAATTATTGTCTGGTATAGTGCAGCAGCAGAAC
AATTTGCTGAGGGCTATTGAGGCGCAACAGCATCTGTTGCAACTCACAGTCTGGGGCATCAAGCAGCTCC
AGGCAAGAATCCTGGCTGTGGAAAGATACCTAAAGGATCAACAGCTCCTGGGGATTTGGGGTTGCTCTGG
AAAACTCATTTGCACCACTGCTGTGCCTTGGAATGCTAGTTGGAGTAATAAATCTCTGGAACAGATTTGG
AATCACACGACCTGGATGGAGTGGGACAGAGAAATTAACAATTACACAAGCTTAATACACTCCTTAATTG
AAGAATCGCAAAACCAGCAAGAAAAGAATGAACAAGAATTATTGGAATTAGATAAATGGGCAAGTTTGTG
GAATTGGTTTAACATAACAAATTGGCTGTGGTATATAAAATTATTCATAATGATAGTAGGAGGCTTGGTA
GGTTTAAGAATAGTTTTTGCTGTACTTTCTATAGTGAATAGAGTTAGGCAGGGATATTCACCATTATCGT
TTCAGACCCACCTCCCAACCCCGAGGGGACCCGACAGGCCCGAAGGAATAGAAGAAGAAGGTGGAGAGAG
AGACAGAGACAGATCCATTCGATTAGTGAACGGATCTCGACGGTATCGCCGAATTCACAAATGGCAGTAT
TCATCCACAATTTTAAAAGAAAAGGGGGGATTGGGGGGTACAGTGCAGGGGAAAGAATAGTAGACATAAT
AGCAACAGACATACAAACTAAAGAATTACAAAAACAAATTACAAAAATTCAAAATTTTCGGGTTTATTAC
AGGGACAGCAGAGATCCAGTTTGGACTAGGATCCCCAGTTTGGTTAGTACCGGGCCCGGTGCCCGTCAGT
GGGCAGAGCGCACATCGCCCACAGTCCCCGAGAAGTTGGGGGGAGGGGTCGGCAATTGAACCGGTGCCTA
GAGAAGGTGGCGCGGGGTAAACTGGGAAAGTGATGTCGTGTACTGGCTCCGCCTTTTTCCCGAGGGTGGG
GGAGAACCGTATATAAGTGCAGTAGTCGCCGTGAACGTTCTTTTTCGCAACGGGTTTGCCGCCAGAACAC
AGGTAAGTGCCGTGTGTGGTTCCCGCGGGCCTGGCCTCTTTACGGGTTATGGCCCTTGCGTGCCTTGAAT
TACTTCCACCTGGCTGCAGTACGTGATTCTTGATCCCGAGCTTCGGGTTGGAAGTGGGTGGGAGAGTTCG
AGGCCTTGCGCTTAAGGAGCCCCTTCGCCTCGTGCTTGAGTTGAGGCCTGGCCTGGGCGCTGGGGCCGCC
GCGTGCGAATCTGGTGGCACCTTCGCGCCTGTCTCGCTGCTTTCGATAAGTCTCTAGCCATTTAAAATTT
TTGATGACCTGCTGCGACGCTTTTTTTCTGGCAAGATAGTCTTGTAAATGCGGGCCAAGATCTGCACACT
GGTATTTCGGTTTTTGGGGCCGCGGGCGGCGACGGGGCCCGTGCGTCCCAGCGCACATGTTCGGCGAGGC
GGGGCCTGCGAGCGCGGCCACCGAGAATCGGACGGGGGTAGTCTCAAGCTGGCCGGCCTGCTCTGGTGCC
TGGCCTCGCGCCGCCGTGTATCGCCCCGCCCTGGGCGGCAAGGCTGGCCCGGTCGGCACCAGTTGCGTGA
GCGGAAAGATGGCCGCTTCCCGGCCCTGCTGCAGGGAGCTCAAAATGGAGGACGCGGCGCTCGGGAGAGC
GGGCGGGTGAGTCACCCACACAAAGGAAAAGGGCCTTTCCGTCCTCAGCCGTCGCTTCATGTGACTCCAC
GGAGTACCGGGCGCCGTCCAGGCACCTCGATTAGTTCTCGCGCTTTTGGAGTACGTCGTCTTTAGGTTGG
GGGGAGGGGTTTTATGCGATGGAGTTTCCCCACACTGAGTGGGTGGAGACTGAAGTTAGGCCAGCTTGGC
ACTTGATGTAATTCTCCTTGGAATTTGCCCTTTTTGAGTTTGGATCTTGGTTCATTCTCAAGCCTCAGAC
AGTGGTTCAAAGTTTTTTTCTTCCATTTCAGGTGTCGTGAGTTAACCATGAGTACTGCAGATGCACTTGA
TGATGAAAACACATTTAAAATATTAGTTGCAACAGATATTCATCTTGGATTTATGGAGAAAGATGCAGTC
AGAGGAAATGATACGTTTGTAACACTCGATGAAATTTTAAGACTTGCCCAGGAAAATGAAGTGGATTTTA
TTTTGTTAGGTGGTGATCTTTTTCATGAAAATAAGCCCTCAAGGAAAACATTACATACCTGCCTCGAGTT
ATTAAGAAAATATTGTATGGGTGATCGGCCTGTCCAGTTTGAAATTCTCAGTGATCAGTCAGTCAACTTT
GGTTTTAGTAAGTTTCCATGGGTGAACTATCAAGATGGCAACCTCAACATTTCAATTCCAGTGTTTAGTA
TTCATGGCAATAATGACGATCCCACAGGGGCAGATGCACTTTGTGCCTTGGACATTTTAAGTTGTGCTGG
ATTTGTAAATCACTTTGGACGTTCAATGTCTGTGGAGAAGATAGACATTAGTCCGGTTTTGCTTCAAAAA
GGAAGCACAAAGATTGCGCTATATGGTTTAGGATCCATTCCAGATGAAAGGCTCTATCGAATGTTTGTCA
ATAAAAAAGTAACAATGTTGAGACCAAAGGAAGATGAGAACTCTTGGTTTAACTTATTTGTGATTCATCA
GAACAGGAGTAAACATGGAAGTACTAACTTCATTCCAGAACAATTTTTGGATGACTTCATTGATCTTGTT
ATCTGGGGCCATGAACATGAGTGTAAAATAGCTCCAACCAAAAATGAACAACAGCTGTTTTATATCTCAC
AACCTGGAAGCTCAGTGGTTACTTCTCTTTCCCCAGGAGAAGCTGTAAAGAAACATGTTGGTTTGCTGCG
TATTAAAGGGAGGAAGATGAATATGCATAAAATTCCTCTTCACACAGTGCGGCAGTTTTTCATGGAGGAT
ATTGTTCTAGCTAATCATCCAGACATTTTTAACCCAGATAATCCTAAAGTAACCCAAGCCATACAAAGCT
TCTGTTTGGAGAAGATTGAAGAAATGCTTGAAAATGCTGAACGGGAACGTCTGGGTAATTCTCACCAGCC
AGAGAAGCCTCTTGTACGACTGCGAGTGGACTATAGTGGAGGTTTTGAACCTTTCAGTGTTCTTCGCTTT
AGCCAGAAATTTGTGGATCGGGTAGCTAATCCAAAAGACATTATCCATTTTTTCAGGCATAGAGAACAAA
AGGAAAAAACAGGAGAAGAGATCAACTTTGGGAAACTTATCACAAAGCCTTCAGAAGGAACAACTTTAAG
GGTAGAAGATCTTGTAAAACAGTACTTTCAAACCGCAGAGAAGAATGTGCAGCTCTCACTGCTAACAGAA
AGAGGGATGGGTGAAGCAGTACAAGAATTTGTGGACAAGGAGGAGAAAGATGCCATTGAGGAATTAGTGA
AATACCAGTTGGAAAAAACACAGCGATTTCTTAAAGAACGTCACATTGATGCCCTCGAAGACAAAATCGA
TGAGGAGGTACGTCGTTTCAGAGAAACCAGACAAAAAAATACTAATGAAGAAGATGATGAAGTCCGTGAG
GCTATGACCAGGGCCAGAGCACTCAGATCTCAGTCAGAGGAGTCTGCTTCTGCCTTTAGTGCTGATGACC
TTATGAGTATAGATTTAGCAGAACAGATGGCTAATGACTCTGATGATAGCATCTCAGCAGCAACCAACAA
AGGAAGAGGCCGAGGAAGAGGTCGAAGAGGTGGAAGAGGGCAGAATTCAGCATCGAGAGGAGGGTCTCAA
AGAGGAAGAGCAGACACTGGTCTGGAGACTTCTACCCGTAGCAGGAACTCAAAGACTGCTGTGTCAGCAT
CTAGAAATATGTCTATTATAGATGCCTTTAAATCTACAAGACAGCAGCCTTCCCGAAATGTCACTACTAA
GAATTATTCAGAGGTGATTGAGGTAGATGAATCAGATGTGGAAGAAGACATTTTTCCTACCACTTCAAAG
ACAGATCAAAGGTGGTCCAGCACATCATCCAGCAAAATCATGTCCCAGAGTCAAGTATCGAAAGGGGTTG
ATTTTGAATCAAGTGAGGATGATGATGATGATCCTTTTATGAACACTAGTTCTTTAAGAAGAAATAGAAG
ATAAAATCTAGAGGGCCCGCGGTTCGAATACCCATACGACGTCCCAGACTACGCTTAGTAATGATTAATT
AAACTAGAAATTCTACCGGGTAGGGGAGGCGCTTTTCCCAAGGCAGTCTGGAGTAACCCACCCAAGATCT
GGCCTCCGCGCCGGGTTTTGGCGCCTCCCGCGGGCGCCCCCCTCCTCACGGCGAGCGCTGCCACGTCAGA
CGAAGGGCGCAGCGAGCGTCCTGATCCTTCCGCCCGGACGCTCAGGACAGCGGCCCGCTGCTCATAAGAC
TCGGCCTTAGAACCCCAGTATCAGCAGAAGGACATTTTAGGACGGGACTTGGGTGACTCTAGGGCACTGG
TTTTCTTTCCAGAGAGCGGAACAGGCGAGGAAAAGTAGTCCCTTCTCGGCGATTCTGCGGAGGGATCTCC
GTGGGGCGGTGAACGCCGATGATTATATAAGGACGCGCCGGGTGTGGCACAGCTAGTTCCGTCGCAGCCG
GGATTTGGGTCGCGGTTCTTGTTTGTGGATCGCTGTGATCGTCACTTGGTGAGTAGCGGGCTGCTGGGCT
GGCCGGGGCTTTCGTGGCCGCCGGGCCGCTCGGTGGGACGGAAGCGTGTGGAGAGACCGCCAAGGGCTGT
AGTCTGGGTCCGCGAGCAAGGTTGCCCTGAACTGGGGGTTGGGGGGAGCGCAGCAAAATGGCGGCTGTTC
CCGAGTCTTGAATGGAAGACGCTTGTGAGGCGGGCTGTGAGGTCGTTGAAACAAGGTGGGGGGCATGGTG
GGCGGCAAGAACCCAAGGTCTTGAGGCCTTCGCTAATGCGGGAAAGCTCTTATTCGGGTGAGATGGGCTG
GGGCACCATCTGGGGACCCTGACGTGAAGTTTGTCACTGACTGGAGAACTCGGTTTGTCGTCTGTTGCGG
GGGCGGCAGTTATGGCGGTGCCGTTGGGCAGTGCACCCGTACCTTTGGGAGCGCGCGCCCTCGTCGTGTC
GTGACGTCACCCGTTCTGTTGGCTTATAATGCAGGGTGGGGCCACCTGCCGGTAGGTGTGCGGTAGGCTT
TTCTCCGTCGCAGGACGCAGGGTTCGGGCCTAGGGTAGGCTCTCCTGAATCGACAGGCGCCGGACCTCTG
GTGAGGGGAGGGATAAGTGAGGCGTCAGTTTCTTTGGTCGGTTTTATGTACCTATCTTCTTAAGTAGCTG
AAGCTCCGGTTTTGAACTATGCGCTCGGGGTTGGCGAGTGTGTTTTGTGAAGTTTTTTAGGCACCTTTTG
AAATGTAATCATTTGGGTCAATATGTAATTTTCAGTGTTAGACTAGTAAATTGTCCGCTAAATTCTGGCC
GTTTTTGGCTTTTTTGTTAGACGAAGCTTGGTACCATGAGCAAAGGAGAAGAACTTTTCACTGGAGTTGT
CCCAATTCTTGTTGAATTAGATGGTGATGTTAATGGGCACAAATTTTCTGTCCGTGGAGAGGGTGAAGGT
GATGCTACAAACGGAAAACTCACCCTTAAATTTATTTGCACTACTGGAAAACTACCTGTTCCGTGGCCAA
CACTTGTCACTACTCTGACCTATGGTGTTCAATGCTTTTCCCGTTATCCGGATCACATGAAACGGCATGA
CTTTTTCAAGAGTGCCATGCCCGAAGGTTATGTACAGGAACGCACTATATCTTTCAAAGATGACGGGACC
TACAAGACGCGTGCTGAAGTCAAGTTTGAAGGTGATACCCTTGTTAATCGTATCGAGTTAAAGGGTATTG
ATTTTAAAGAAGATGGAAACATTCTTGGACACAAACTCGAGTACAACTTTAACTCACACAATGTATACAT
CACGGCAGACAAACAAAAGAATGGAATCAAAGCTAACTTCAAAATTCGCCACAACGTTGAAGATGGTTCC
GTTCAACTAGCAGACCATTATCAACAAAATACTCCAATTGGCGATGGCCCTGTCCTTTTACCAGACAACC
ATTACCTGTCGACACAATCTGTCCTTTCGAAAGATCCCAACGAAAAGCGTGACCACATGGTCCTTCTTGA
GTTTGTAACTGCTGCTGGGATTACACATGGCATGGATGAGCTCTACAAATAAGCGGCCGCGACTCTAGAT
CATAATCAGCCATACCACATTTGTAGAGGTTTTACTTGCTTTAAAAAACCTCCCACACCTCCCCCTGAAC
CTGAAACATAAAATGAATGCAATTGTTGTTGTTTAGTCCCTCCCAATTCGATATCAAGCTTATCGCGATA
GATCCTAATCAACCTCTGGATTACAAAATTTGTGAAAGATTGACTGGTATTCTTAACTATGTTGCTCCTT
TTACGCTATGTGGATACGCTGCTTTAATGCCTTTGTATCATGCTATTGCTTCCCGTATGGCTTTCATTTT
CTCCTCCTTGTATAAATCCTGGTTGCTGTCTCTTTATGAGGAGTTGTGGCCCGTTGTCAGGCAACGTGGC
GTGGTGTGCACTGTGTTTGCTGACGCAACCCCCACTGGTTGGGGCATTGCCACCACCTGTCAGCTCCTTT
CCGGGACTTTCGCTTTCCCCCTCCCTATTGCCACGGCGGAACTCATCGCCGCCTGCCTTGCCCGCTGCTG
GACAGGGGCTCGGCTGTTGGGCACTGACAATTCCGTGGTGTTGTCGGGGAAATCATCGTCCTTTCCTTGG
CTGCTCGCCTGTGTTGCCACCTGGATTCTGCGCGGGACGTCCTTCTGCTACGTCCCTTCGGCCCTCAATC
CAGCGGACCTTCCTTCCCGCGGCCTGCTGCCGGCTCTGCGGCCTCTTCCGCGTCTTCGCCTTCGCCCTCA
GACGAGTCGGATCTCCCTTTGGGCCGCCTCCCCGCCTGAGATCCTTTAAGACCAATGACTTACAAGGCAG
CTGTAGATCTTAGCCACTTTTTAAAAGAAAAGGGGGGACTGGAAGGGCTAATTCACTCCCAACGAAGACA
AGATCTGCTTTTTGCTTGTACTGGGTCTCTCTGGTTAGACCAGATCTGAGCCTGGGAGCTCTCTGGCTAA
CTAGGGAACCCACTGCTTAAGCCTCAATAAAGCTTGCCTTGAGTGCTTCAAGTAGTGTGTGCCCGTCTGT
TGTGTGACTCTGGTAACTAGAGATCCCTCAGACCCTTTTAGTCAGTGTGGAAAATCTCTAGCAGTAGTAG
TTCATGTCATCTTATTATTCAGTATTTATAACTTGCAAAGAAATGAATATCAGAGAGTGAGAGGCCCGGG
TTAATTAAGGAAAGGGCTAGATCATTCTTGAAGACGAAAGGGCCTCGTGATACGCCTATTTTTATAGGTT
AATGTCATGATAATAATGGTTTCTTAGACGTCAGGTGGCACTTTTCGGGGAAATGTGCGCGGAACCCCTA
TTTGTTTATTTTTCTAAATACATTCAAATATGTATCCGCTCATGAGACAATAACCCTGATAAATGCTTCA
ATAATATTGAAAAAGGAAGAGTATGAGTATTCAACATTTCCGTGTCGCCCTTATTCCCTTTTTTGCGGCA
TTTTGCCTTCCTGTTTTTGCTCACCCAGAAACGCTGGTGAAAGTAAAAGATGCTGAAGATCAGTTGGGTG
CACGAGTGGGTTACATCGAACTGGATCTCAACAGCGGTAAGATCCTTGAGAGTTTTCGCCCCGAAGAACG
TTTTCCAATGATGAGCACTTTTAAAGTTCTGCTATGTGGCGCGGTATTATCCCGTGTTGACGCCGGGCAA
GAGCAACTCGGTCGCCGCATACACTATTCTCAGAATGACTTGGTTGAGTACTCACCAGTCACAGAAAAGC
ATCTTACGGATGGCATGACAGTAAGAGAATTATGCAGTGCTGCCATAACCATGAGTGATAACACTGCGGC
CAACTTACTTCTGACAACGATCGGAGGACCGAAGGAGCTAACCGCTTTTTTGCACAACATGGGGGATCAT
GTAACTCGCCTTGATCGTTGGGAACCGGAGCTGAATGAAGCCATACCAAACGACGAGCGTGACACCACGA
TGCCTGTAGCAATGGCAACAACGTTGCGCAAACTATTAACTGGCGAACTACTTACTCTAGCTTCCCGGCA
ACAATTAATAGACTGGATGGAGGCGGATAAAGTTGCAGGACCACTTCTGCGCTCGGCCCTTCCGGCTGGC
TGGTTTATTGCTGATAAATCTGGAGCCGGTGAGCGTGGGTCTCGCGGTATCATTGCAGCACTGGGGCCAG
ATGGTAAGCCCTCCCGTATCGTAGTTATCTACACGACGGGGAGTCAGGCAACTATGGATGAACGAAATAG
ACAGATCGCTGAGATAGGTGCCTCACTGATTAAGCATTGGTAACTGTCAGACCAAGTTTACTCATATATA
CTTTAGATTGATTTAAAACTTCATTTTTAATTTAAAAGGATCTAGGTGAAGATCCTTTTTGATAATCTCA
TGACCAAAATCCCTTAACGTGAGTTTTCGTTCCACTGAGCGTCAGACCCCGTAGAAAAGATCAAAGGATC
TTCTTGAGATCCTTTTTTTCTGCGCGTAATCTGCTGCTTGCAAACAAAAAAACCACCGCTACCAGCGGTG
GTTTGTTTGCCGGATCAAGAGCTACCAACTCTTTTTCCGAAGGTAACTGGCTTCAGCAGAGCGCAGATAC
CAAATACTGTTCTTCTAGTGTAGCCGTAGTTAGGCCACCACTTCAAGAACTCTGTAGCACCGCCTACATA
CCTCGCTCTGCTAATCCTGTTACCAGTGGCTGCTGCCAGTGGCGATAAGTCGTGTCTTACCGGGTTGGAC
TCAAGACGATAGTTACCGGATAAGGCGCAGCGGTCGGGCTGAACGGGGGGTTCGTGCACACAGCCCAGCT
TGGAGCGAACGACCTACACCGAACTGAGATACCTACAGCGTGAGCTATGAGAAAGCGCCACGCTTCCCGA
AGGGAGAAAGGCGGACAGGTATCCGGTAAGCGGCAGGGTCGGAACAGGAGAGCGCACGAGGGAGCTTCCA
GGGGGAAACGCCTGGTATCTTTATAGTCCTGTCGGGTTTCGCCACCTCTGACTTGAGCGTCGATTTTTGT
GATGCTCGTCAGGGGGGCGGAGCCTATGGAAAAACGCCAGCAACGCGGCCTTTTTACGGTTCCTGGCCTT
TTGCTGGCCTTTTGCTCACATGTTCTTTCCTGCGTTATCCCCTGATTCTGTGGATAACCGTATTACCGCC
TTTGAGTGAGCTGATACCGCTCGCCGCAGCCGAACGACCGAGCGCAGCGAGTCAGTGAGCGAGGAAGCGG
AAGAGCGCCCAATACGCAAACCGCCTCTCCCCGCGCGTTGGCCGATTCATTAATGCAGCAAGCTCATGGC
TGACTAATTTTTTTTATTTATGCAGAGGCCGAGGCCGCCTCGGCCTCTGAGCTATTCCAGAAGTAGTGAG
GAGGCTTTTTTGGAGGCCTAGGCTTTTGCAAAAAGCTCCCCGTGGCACGACAGGTTTCCCGACTGGAAAG
CGGGCAGTGAGCGCAACGCAATTAATGTGAGTTAGCTCACTCATTAGGCACCCCAGGCTTTACACTTTAT
GCTTCCGGCTCGTATGTTGTGTGGAATTGTGAGCGGATAACAATTTCACACAGGAAACAGCTATGACATG
ATTACGAATTTCACAAATAAAGCATTTTTTTCACTGCATTCTAGTTGTGGTTTGTCCAAACTCATCAATG
TATCTTATCATGTCTGGATCAACTGGATAACTCAAGCTAACCAAAATCATCCCAAACTTCCCACCCCATA
CCCTATTACCACTGCCAATTACCTGTGGTTTCATTTACTCTAAACCTGTGATTCCTCTGAATTATTTTCA
TTTTAAAGAAATTGTATTTGTTAAATATGTACTACAAACTTAGTAGTTGGAAGGGCTAATTCAC
